Addgene plasmid #230135: AiP12830 - pAAV-AiE0469m-minBG-SYFP2-WPRE3-BGHpA (Alias: CN2830)
Purpose: AiE0469m is an enhancer sequence, designed to drive AAV-mediated transgene expression in specific populations of brain cells
Depositing lab: Allen Institute for Brain Science & Boaz Levi. Depositing organization: Allen Institute. Publication: A suite of enhancer AAVs and transgenic mouse lines for genetic access to cortical cell types. Ben-Simon Y, Hooper M, Narayan S, Daigle TL, Dwivedi D, Way SW, Oster A, Stafford DA, Mich JK, Taormina MJ, Martinez RA, Opitz-Araya X, Roth JR, Alexander JR, Allen S, Amster A, Arbuckle J, Ayala A, Baker PM, Bakken TE, Barcelli T, Barta S, Bendrick J, Bertagnolli D, Bielstein C, Bishwakarma P, Bowlus J, Boyer G, Brouner K, Casian B, Casper T, Chakka AB, Chakrabarty R, Chance RK, Chavan S, Clark M, Colbert K, Collman F, Daniel S, Departee M, DiValentin P, Donadio N, Dotson N, Egdorf T, Fliss T, Gabitto M, Garcia J, Gary A, Gasperini M, Gloe J, Goldy J, Gore BB, Graybuck L, Greisman N, Haeseleer F, Halterman C, Haradon Z, Hastings SD, Helback O, Ho W, Hockemeyer D, Huang C, Huff S, Hunker A, Johansen N, Jones D, Juneau Z, Kalmbach B, Kannan M, Khem S, Kussick E, Kutsal R, Larsen R, Lee C, Lee AY, Leibly M, Lenz GH, Li S, Liang E, Lusk N, Madigan Z, Malloy J, Malone J, McCue R, Melchor J, Mollenkopf T, Moosman S, Morin E, Newman D, Ng L, Ngo K, Omstead V, Otto S, Oyama A, Pena N, Pham T, Phillips E, Pom CA, Potekhina L, Ransford S, Ray PL, Rette D, Reynoldson C, Rimorin C, Rocha D, Ruiz A, Sanchez REA, Sawyer L, Sedeno-Cortes A, Sevigny JP, Shapovalova N, Shepard N, Shulga L, Sigler AR, Siverts L, Soliman S, Somasundaram S, Staats B, Stewart K, Szelenyi E, Tieu M, Trader C, Tran A, van Velthoven CTJ, Walker M, Wang Y, Weed N, Wirthlin M, Wood T, Wynalda B, Yao Z, Zhou T, Ariza J, Dee N, Reding M, Ronellenfitch K, Mufti S, Sunkin SM, Smith KA, Esposito L, Waters J, Thyagarajan B, Yao S, Lein ES, Zeng H, Levi BP, Ngai J, Ting JT, Tasic B. Cell. 2025 May 16:S0092-8674(25)00513-6. doi: 10.1016/j.cell.2025.05.002. PubMed 40403729.
Backbone
  Vector backbone: pAAV2
  Vector type: AAV
Growth in bacteria
  Bacterial resistance: Ampicillin, 100 μg/mL
  Growth temperature: 37°C
  Growth strain: NEB Stable
  Copy number: High Copy
Gene/Insert
  Gene/Insert name: SYFP2
  Species: Synthetic
  Promoter: minBG
  Cloning method: Gibson Cloning
Terms and licenses: Academic/Nonprofit Terms; Industry Terms: Not Available to Industry
How to cite: AiP12830 - pAAV-AiE0469m-minBG-SYFP2-WPRE3-BGHpA (Alias: CN2830) was a gift from Allen Institute for Brain Science & Boaz Levi (Addgene plasmid # 230135 ; http://n2t.net/addgene:230135 ; RRID:Addgene_230135)
