[The description below was written by a language model from this plasmid's Addgene catalogue record and pLannotate feature annotations shown in this document.]
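Description:
AiP12830 - pAAV-AiE0469m-minBG-SYFP2-WPRE3-BGHpA (alias CN2830) is an AAV transfer plasmid of about 4.9 kb built on a pAAV2 backbone. It serves as the genome template for packaging recombinant adeno-associated virus. In bacteria it is maintained as a high-copy plasmid through a ColE1/pUC-type origin and selected with ampicillin via the β-lactamase gene under its own promoter. An f1 phage origin is also present, along with small remnants of pBR322 bom and rop sequences. The record lists a recombination-deficient growth strain, a common choice for keeping the repeat-rich ITRs intact.

The payload sits between AAV2 inverted terminal repeats, which supply the cis signals for replication and encapsidation of the viral genome. The right ITR is annotated in full, whereas the left one was detected only as two short fragments. According to the name and catalogue fields, the enhancer AiE0469m is placed upstream of the minBG minimal promoter. A minimal promoter has little activity alone, so expression depends on the cell-type specificity of the enhancer. Neither element was annotated in the feature table, but an unannotated stretch upstream of the reporter is where they would be expected to lie.

The cassette drives SYFP2, a monomeric, rapidly maturing yellow fluorescent protein derived from Aequorea victoria. It is followed by WPRE3, a shortened woodchuck posttranscriptional regulatory element that appears as two WPRE fragments and boosts transcript expression while saving packaging space, and then by the bovine growth hormone polyadenylation signal. The construct is an enhancer-reporter AAV intended to label specific brain cell populations with fluorescence. The record does not state which populations AiE0469m targets.
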