Features (pLannotate 1.2.2; 14 found; start..end, strand, type, name):
     12..39      +  repeat_region  AAV2 ITR (fragment): inverted terminal repeat of adeno-associated virus serotype 2 inverted
     68..95      +  repeat_region  AAV2 ITR (fragment): inverted terminal repeat of adeno-associated virus serotype 2 inverted
    941..1657    +  CDS            SYFP2: SYFP2 is a basic (constitutively fluorescent) yellow fluorescent protein published in 2006, derived from Aequorea victoria. It is reported to be a very rapidly-maturing monomer with moderate acid sensitivity.
   1697..1854    +  misc_feature   WPRE (fragment): woodchuck hepatitis virus posttranscriptional regulatory element
   1860..1940    +  misc_feature   WPRE (fragment): woodchuck hepatitis virus posttranscriptional regulatory element
   1957..2068    +  polyA_signal   bGH poly(A) signal: bovine growth hormone polyadenylation signal
   2186..2326    +  repeat_region  AAV2 ITR: inverted terminal repeat of adeno-associated virus serotype 2 inverted
   2331..2382    -  misc_feature   bom (fragment): basis of mobility region from pBR322
   2401..2856    +  rep_origin     f1 ori (sequence partly withheld): f1 bacteriophage origin of replication; arrow indicates direction of (+) strand synthesis
   2857..2906    -  misc_feature   bom (fragment): basis of mobility region from pBR322
   3008..3043    -  CDS            rop (fragment): Rop protein, which maintains plasmids at low copy number; rop
   3138..3242    +  promoter       AmpR promoter: bla
   3243..4103    +  CDS            AmpR: β-lactamase; bla; confers resistance to ampicillin, carbenicillin, and related antibiotics
   4274..4862    +  rep_origin     ori: high-copy-number ColE1/pMB1/pBR322/pUC origin of replication
>Addgene plasmid #230135 | AiP12830 - pAAV-AiE0469m-minBG-SYFP2-WPRE3-BGHpA (Alias: CN2830) | addgene full sequence | sequence record 461862 | Addgene NGS Result
CCTGCAGGCAGCTGCGCGCTCGCTCGCTCACTGAGGCCGCCCGGGCGTCGGGCGACCTTTGGTCGCCCGG
CCTCAGTGAGCGAGCGAGCGCGCAGAGAGGGAGTGGCCAACTCCATCACTAGGGGTTCCTGCGGCCGCAC
GCGTCATTATGCAGGCAAAGCTACTATCTCACAGGTGAGAATGTAAGAGATTAAACTACTTGCACAGCTC
TCAGGATGAGTCATGAACCCCAGACCTTTGTGTTCTCTGACTTCCAACCCAGCTGTCCTTTAGGGGAGCA
GATTACCCATATCAAACCCTGTATCAAATCAATAGGCTACAAAATACCACACGTTTGAGCTTCATTTCAG
AAAGCTTTAGGGAAAAGTACATTTCATAGAGATGCTAACAGGATATTAGTTCTTCTAACATCAACAGTAG
GAATTCACTTCCTCGACCACATCCCTGCTGTGTTTCTCTGGTAAATCTTTTCATAAAGGGTTTTGGGAGT
GACAGAGAACACCTTGAGATTCTATGGGGATAAAAGAACAGTAATTTAACATATTCAAGCCTACTTATAA
TAACATTTCTTCCTTCAGTGAAAGATCGTGTTCCCGAGACTAAGCTATGCATAGAGGAGAGAAAGTGCTA
TCCTGTTACTGAAGTGAGACCCCTTTATTAAGTTGGCTCCACCCCACACCACTACTAAAGTCTCACTTAC
TGTTCAGGTCTTCACAAAGCCTTCCTTATTTGAATATGTATGACTGGCTCATACCATGAAGTCACCTTGA
GAATTTATACAAATGGGTGCACACACACACATACACACACACACATACAGGAACACACAGGCACACACAC
AGAGCTCGGGCTGGGCATAAAAGTCAGGGCAGAGCCATCTATTGCTTACATTTGCTTCTGGGATCCAGAT
CTTTCGAAGCTAGCGCTACCGGTCGCCACCATGGTGAGCAAGGGCGAGGAGCTGTTCACCGGGGTGGTGC
CCATCCTGGTCGAGCTGGACGGCGACGTAAACGGCCACAAGTTCAGCGTGTCCGGCGAGGGCGAGGGCGA
TGCCACCTACGGCAAGCTGACCCTGAAGCTGATCTGCACCACCGGCAAGCTGCCCGTGCCCTGGCCCACC
CTCGTGACCACCCTGGGCTACGGCGTGCAGTGCTTCGCCCGCTACCCCGACCACATGAAGCAGCACGACT
TCTTCAAGTCCGCCATGCCCGAAGGCTACGTCCAGGAGCGCACCATCTTCTTCAAGGACGACGGCAACTA
CAAGACCCGCGCCGAGGTGAAGTTCGAGGGCGACACCCTGGTGAACCGCATCGAGCTGAAGGGCATCGAC
TTCAAGGAGGACGGCAACATCCTGGGGCACAAGCTGGAGTACAACTACAACAGCCACAACGTCTATATCA
CCGCCGACAAGCAGAAGAACGGCATCAAGGCCAACTTCAAGATCCGCCACAACATCGAGGACGGCGGCGT
GCAGCTCGCCGACCACTACCAGCAGAACACCCCCATCGGCGACGGCCCCGTGCTGCTGCCCGACAACCAC
TACCTGAGCTACCAGTCCAAGCTGAGCAAAGACCCCAACGAGAAGCGCGATCACATGGTCCTGCTGGAGT
TCGTGACCGCCGCCGGGATCACTCTCGGCATGGACGAGCTGTACAAGTAAGTCGACGGCGCGCCGCGGCC
GCGAATTCGATATCATAATCAACCTCTGGATTACAAAATTTGTGAAAGATTGACTGGTATTCTTAACTAT
GTTGCTCCTTTTACGCTATGTGGATACGCTGCTTTAATGCCTTTGTATCATGCTATTGCTTCCCGTATGG
CTTTCATTTTCTCCTCCTTGTATAAATCCTGGTTAGTTCTTGCCACGGCGGAACTCATCGCCGCCTGCCT
TGCCCGCTGCTGGACAGGGGCTCGGCTGTTGGGCACTGACAATTCCGTGGCTCGAGAGATCTTCGACTGT
GCCTTCTAGTTGCCAGCCATCTGTTGTTTGCCCCTCCCCCGTGCCTTCCTTGACCCTGGAAGGTGCCACT
CCCACTGTCCTTTCCTAATAAAATGAGGAAATTGCATCGCATTGTCTGAGTAGGTGTCATTCTATTCTGG
GGGGTGGGGTGGGGCAGGACAGCAAGGGGGAGGATTGGGAAGACAATAGCAGGCATGAGATCTCACGTGC
GGACCGAGCGGCCGCAGGAACCCCTAGTGATGGAGTTGGCCACTCCCTCTCTGCGCGCTCGCTCGCTCAC
TGAGGCCGGGCGACCAAAGGTCGCCCGACGCCCGGGCTTTGCCCGGGCGGCCTCAGTGAGCGAGCGAGCG
CGCAGCTGCCTGCAGGGGCGCCTGATGCGGTATTTTCTCCTTACGCATCTGTGCGGTATTTCACACCGCA
TA
[95 nt withheld, positions 2383-2477]
T
[46 nt withheld, positions 2479-2524]
C
[141 nt withheld, positions 2526-2666]
CCTTTGACGTTGGAGTCCACGTTCTTT
[37 nt withheld, positions 2694-2730]
ACTCTATCTCGGGCTATTCTTTTGATTTATAAGGGATTTTGCCGATTTCGGTCTATTGGTTAAAAAATGA
GCTGATTTAACAAAAATTTAACGCGAATTTTAACAAAATATTAACGTTTACAATTTTATGGTGCACTCTC
AGTACAATCTGCTCTGATGCCGCATAGTTAAGCCAGCCCCGACACCCGCCAACACCCGCTGACGCGCCCT
GACGGGCTTGTCTGCTCCCGGCATCCGCTTACAGACAAGCTGTGACCGTCTCCGGGAGCTGCATGTGTCA
GAGGTTTTCACCGTCATCACCGAAACGCGCGAGACGAAAGGGCCTCGTGATACGCCTATTTTTATAGGTT
AATGTCATGATAATAATGGTTTCTTAGACGTCAGGTGGCACTTTTCGGGGAAATGTGCGCGGAACCCCTA
TTTGTTTATTTTTCTAAATACATTCAAATATGTATCCGCTCATGAGACAATAACCCTGATAAATGCTTCA
ATAATATTGAAAAAGGAAGAGTATGAGTATTCAACATTTCCGTGTCGCCCTTATTCCCTTTTTTGCGGCA
TTTTGCCTTCCTGTTTTTGCTCACCCAGAAACGCTGGTGAAAGTAAAAGATGCTGAAGATCAGTTGGGTG
CACGAGTGGGTTACATCGAACTGGATCTCAACAGCGGTAAGATCCTTGAGAGTTTTCGCCCCGAAGAACG
TTTTCCAATGATGAGCACTTTTAAAGTTCTGCTATGTGGCGCGGTATTATCCCGTATTGACGCCGGGCAA
GAGCAACTCGGTCGCCGCATACACTATTCTCAGAATGACTTGGTTGAGTACTCACCAGTCACAGAAAAGC
ATCTTACGGATGGCATGACAGTAAGAGAATTATGCAGTGCTGCCATAACCATGAGTGATAACACTGCGGC
CAACTTACTTCTGACAACGATCGGAGGACCGAAGGAGCTAACCGCTTTTTTGCACAACATGGGGGATCAT
GTAACTCGCCTTGATCGTTGGGAACCGGAGCTGAATGAAGCCATACCAAACGACGAGCGTGACACCACGA
TGCCTGTAGCAATGGCAACAACGTTGCGCAAACTATTAACTGGCGAACTACTTACTCTAGCTTCCCGGCA
ACAATTAATAGACTGGATGGAGGCGGATAAAGTTGCAGGACCACTTCTGCGCTCGGCCCTTCCGGCTGGC
TGGTTTATTGCTGATAAATCTGGAGCCGGTGAGCGTGGGTCTCGCGGTATCATTGCAGCACTGGGGCCAG
ATGGTAAGCCCTCCCGTATCGTAGTTATCTACACGACGGGGAGTCAGGCAACTATGGATGAACGAAATAG
ACAGATCGCTGAGATAGGTGCCTCACTGATTAAGCATTGGTAACTGTCAGACCAAGTTTACTCATATATA
CTTTAGATTGATTTAAAACTTCATTTTTAATTTAAAAGGATCTAGGTGAAGATCCTTTTTGATAATCTCA
TGACCAAAATCCCTTAACGTGAGTTTTCGTTCCACTGAGCGTCAGACCCCGTAGAAAAGATCAAAGGATC
TTCTTGAGATCCTTTTTTTCTGCGCGTAATCTGCTGCTTGCAAACAAAAAAACCACCGCTACCAGCGGTG
GTTTGTTTGCCGGATCAAGAGCTACCAACTCTTTTTCCGAAGGTAACTGGCTTCAGCAGAGCGCAGATAC
CAAATACTGTTCTTCTAGTGTAGCCGTAGTTAGGCCACCACTTCAAGAACTCTGTAGCACCGCCTACATA
CCTCGCTCTGCTAATCCTGTTACCAGTGGCTGCTGCCAGTGGCGATAAGTCGTGTCTTACCGGGTTGGAC
TCAAGACGATAGTTACCGGATAAGGCGCAGCGGTCGGGCTGAACGGGGGGTTCGTGCACACAGCCCAGCT
TGGAGCGAACGACCTACACCGAACTGAGATACCTACAGCGTGAGCTATGAGAAAGCGCCACGCTTCCCGA
AGGGAGAAAGGCGGACAGGTATCCGGTAAGCGGCAGGGTCGGAACAGGAGAGCGCACGAGGGAGCTTCCA
GGGGGAAACGCCTGGTATCTTTATAGTCCTGTCGGGTTTCGCCACCTCTGACTTGAGCGTCGATTTTTGT
GATGCTCGTCAGGGGGGCGGAGCCTATGGAAAAACGCCAGCAACGCGGCCTTTTTACGGTTCCTGGCCTT
TTGCTGGCCTTTTGCTCACATGT
